Addgene plasmid #74036: FH95pUP95W (E6)
Purpose: lentiviral expression of Psd95 shRNA and Psd95 (no GFP)
Depositing lab: Robert Malenka & Oliver Schluter & Weifeng Xu. Depositing organization: Stanford University. Publication: Molecular dissociation of the role of PSD-95 in regulating synaptic strength and LTD. Xu W, Schluter OM, Steiner P, Czervionke BL, Sabatini B, Malenka RC. Neuron. 2008 Jan 24;57(2):248-62. doi: 10.1016/j.neuron.2007.11.027. PubMed 18215622.
Backbone
  Vector backbone: FUGW
  Backbone manufacturer: David Baltimore (Addgene plasmid # 14883)
  Backbone size w/o insert (bp): 9941
  Vector type: Mammalian Expression, Lentiviral, RNAi
Growth in bacteria
  Bacterial resistance: Ampicillin, 100 μg/mL
  Growth temperature: 37°C
  Growth strain: NEB Stable
  Copy number: High Copy
Gene/Insert
  Gene/Insert name: Psd95
  gRNA/shRNA sequence: GGA CAT CCA GGC ACA CAA G
  Species: H. sapiens (human)
  Promoter: H1
  Cloning method: Restriction Enzyme; 5′ cloning site EcoRI (not destroyed); 3′ cloning site BstBI (destroyed during cloning)
  Sequencing primers: 5′ H1 tcgctatgtgttctgggaaa
Terms and licenses: Academic/Nonprofit Terms; Industry Terms: Not Available to Industry
Depositor comments: Map: FHUGW-(pUb)-HinDIII-SalI-XbaI-(p95)-noGFP
How to cite: FH95pUP95W (E6) was a gift from Robert Malenka & Oliver Schluter & Weifeng Xu (Addgene plasmid # 74036 ; http://n2t.net/addgene:74036 ; RRID:Addgene_74036)
