[The description below was written by a language model from this plasmid's Addgene catalogue record.]
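Description:
FH95pUP95W (E6) is a lentiviral transfer plasmid built on the FUGW backbone and classed as a mammalian expression, lentiviral and RNAi vector. It is propagated in bacteria as a high-copy plasmid under ampicillin selection. A recombination-reduced growth strain is listed, as is common for plasmids carrying lentiviral long terminal repeats. No feature table accompanies the record, so the individual backbone elements (LTRs, packaging signal, any post-transcriptional element implied by the "W" in the name) are not itemised, and no mammalian selection marker is recorded.

The payload is a combined knockdown and re-expression ("molecular replacement") design aimed at Psd95, the postsynaptic scaffold protein PSD-95. An H1 promoter, an RNA polymerase III promoter widely used for short hairpins, drives an shRNA against Psd95. The depositor's map note describes an FHUGW-derived layout in which a ubiquitin promoter (pUb) is followed by a short set of restriction sites and the PSD-95 coding sequence. The GFP normally present in FUGW-type vectors is absent, so the protein is expressed untagged and without a fluorescent reporter. The record lists the insert species as human. It does not say whether the co-expressed Psd95 cDNA carries silent changes or otherwise escapes the hairpin, although such resistance would be needed for a replacement strategy to work.

The stated purpose is lentiviral delivery of the Psd95 shRNA together with Psd95. The associated study examined the role of PSD-95 in regulating synaptic strength and long-term depression. This fits use of the vector to deplete endogenous protein in transduced cells while supplying recombinant PSD-95, for example as a rescue control where GFP fluorescence is undesirable.
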