>Addgene plasmid #74036 | FH95pUP95W (E6) | addgene partial sequence | sequence record 140894 | FUGW-Fwd 5'-ATTACAGGGACAGCAGAGATCC-3'
TCATCAACCCGCTCCAAGGAATCGCGGGCCCAGTGTCACTAGGCGGGAACACCCAGCGCGCGTGCGCCCT
GGCAGGAAGATGGCTGTGAGGGACAGGGGAGTGGCGCCCTGCAATATTTGCATGTCGCTATGTGTTCTGG
GAAATCACCATAAACGTGAAATGTCTTTGGATTTGGGAATCTTATAAGTTCTGTATGAGACCACAGATCC
CCGGACATCCAGGCACACAAGTTCAAGAGACTTGTGTGCCTGGATGTCCTTTTTGGAAAGCTTATCGAAT
TAATTAACCCGTGTCGGCTCCAGATCTGGCCTCCGCGCCGGGTTTTGGCGCCTCCCGCGGGCGCCCCCCT
CCTCACGGCGAGCGCTGCCACGTCAGACGAAGGGCGCAGCGAGCGTCCTGATCCTTCCGCCCGGACGCTC
AGGACAGCGGCCCGCTGCTCATAAGACTCGGCCTTAGAACCCCAGTATCAGCAGAAGGACATTTTAGGAC
GGGACTTGGGTGACTCTAGGGCACTGGTTTTCTTTCCAGAGAGCGGAACAGGCGAGGAAAAGTAGTCCCT
TCTCGGCGATTCTGCGGAGGGATCTCCGTGGGGCGGTGAACGCCGATGATTATATAAGGACGCGCCGGGT
GTGGCACAGCTAGTTCCGTCGCAGCCGGGATTTGGGTCGCGGTTCTTGTTTGTGGATCGCTGTGATCGTC
ACTTGGTGAGTAGCGGGCTGCTGGGCTGGCCGGG
