>Addgene plasmid #74036 | FH95pUP95W (E6) | addgene partial sequence | sequence record 141002 | WPRE-R 5'-CATAGCGTAAAAGGAGCAACA-3'
ATTTTGTAATCCAGAGGTTGATTATCGATAAGCTTGATATCGAATTAATTCTAGCTCGAGCTAGCTTACT
TGTACACTCGAGTCAGAGTCTCTCTCGGGCTGGGACCCAGATGTAGGGGCCTGAGAGGTCTTCAATGACA
CGTTTCACTTTGTGATAGATCTCTTCAAAGCTGTCGCCCTCTACGATGGCTGAGAAGCACTCTGTGAACT
CCTGCTCCAGCTTCGTGGCTCTGTCGAAGGCTTTCCGGGCTTGCTCCTCTGTGATCCGCTTATTGATCTC
TAGCACATTCTCCAGGGAGCGGGGACGGATGAAGATGGCGATGGGGTGCAGGTGGGCCGCCTGCAGCCGC
CGCACGGCATTGGCCGAGACATCGAGGATGCAGTGCTTCCCCTGCTCTGCTACCTCTCGCACAGACTGGA
CGCTGGTCCCATAGAGGTGGCTGTTGTACTGGCCAGCCTCAATGAACTTATGCGCTTGAATATCCTTCTC
CATTTTCTCCCGGGAGGAGACAAAGTGGTAATCCCGGCCGTCTATCTCATATTCCCGCTTAGGACGTGTC
GTATGAGGGACACAGGATCCAAACTTGTCGGGGAACTCGGAGAGAAGATCATCGTTGGCACGGTCTTTGG
TGGGTCCAAGGATGATGATGGGACGAGCATAGTGCACTTCCATCTGGGTCACCGTCTCATAGCTCAGAAC
CGAGTCTTCTCGACCCTGTGATCCAGAGCTGGAGCCCCAGTCCTTGGCCTTTAACCTTGACCACTCTCGT
CGCTCGACCCGCCGTT
