>Addgene plasmid #74036 | FH95pUP95W (E6) | addgene partial sequence | sequence record 141089 | hUBCpro-F 5'-TGAAGCTCCGGTTTTGAACT-3'
ATGTAATCATTTGGGTCAATATGTAATTTTCAGTGTTAGACTAGTAAATTGTCCGCTAAATTCTGGCCGT
TTTTGGCTTTTTTGTTAGACGAAGCTTGGGCTGCAGGTCGACTCTAGAGGATCAATTCGCCCTTTCTAGA
CCACCATGGACTGTCTCTGTATAGTGACAACCAAGAAATACCGCTACCAAGATGAAGACACGCCCCCTCT
GGAACACAGCCCGGCCCACCTCCCCAACCAGGCCAATTCTCCCCCTGTGATTGTCAACACGGACACCCTA
GAAGCCCCAGGATATGAGTTGCAGGTGAATGGAACAGAGGGGGAGATGGAGTATGAGGAGATCACATTGG
AAAGGGGTAACTCAGGTCTGGGCTTCAGCATCGCAGGTGGCACTGACAACCCGCACATCGGTGACGACCC
GTCCATTTTTATCACCAAGATCATTCCTGGTGGGGCTGCAGCCCAGGATGGCCGCCTCAGGGTCAATGAC
AGCATCCTGTTTGTAAATGAAGTGGATGTTCGGGAGGTGACCCATTCAGCTGCGGTGGAGGCCCTCAAAG
AGGCAGGTTCCATCGTTCGCCTCTATGTCATGCGCCGGAAACCCCCAGCCGAAAAGGTCATGGAGATCAA
ACTCATCAAAGGGCCTAAAGGACTTGGCTTCAGCATTGCGGGGGGCGTTGGGAACCAGCACATCCCTGGA
GATAACAGCATCTATGTAACGAAGATCATCGAAGGAGGTGCTGCC
